Addgene plasmid #192513: ph7SK-CDX2-gRNA
Purpose: Contains gRNA for CDX2
Depositing lab: Mark Denham. Depositing organization: Aarhus University. Publication: Enhanced production of mesencephalic dopaminergic neurons from lineage-restricted human undifferentiated stem cells. Maimaitili M, Chen M, Febbraro F, Ucuncu E, Kelly R, Niclis JC, Christiansen JR, Mermet-Joret N, Niculescu D, Lauritsen J, Iannielli A, Klaestrup IH, Jensen UB, Qvist P, Nabavi S, Broccoli V, Nykjaer A, Romero-Ramos M, Denham M. Nat Commun. 2023 Dec 5;14(1):7871. doi: 10.1038/s41467-023-43471-0. PubMed 38052784.
Backbone
  Vector backbone: ph7SK-gRNA
  Total vector size (bp): 3507
  Vector type: Mammalian Expression, CRISPR
Growth in bacteria
  Bacterial resistance: Kanamycin, 50 μg/mL
  Growth temperature: 37°C
  Growth strain: DH5alpha
  Copy number: High Copy
Gene/Insert
  Gene/Insert name: CDX2
  gRNA/shRNA sequence: GTACACGGACCACCAGCGGC
  Species: H. sapiens (human)
  Entrez Gene: CDX2 (a.k.a. CDX-3, CDX2/AS, CDX3)
Terms and licenses: Academic/Nonprofit Terms; Industry Terms: Not Available to Industry
How to cite: ph7SK-CDX2-gRNA was a gift from Mark Denham (Addgene plasmid # 192513 ; http://n2t.net/addgene:192513 ; RRID:Addgene_192513)
