[The description below was written by a language model from this plasmid's Addgene catalogue record and pLannotate feature annotations shown in this document.]
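Description:
ph7SK-CDX2-gRNA is a small, high-copy mammalian CRISPR guide RNA expression plasmid built on the ph7SK-gRNA backbone, carrying a single guide directed against human CDX2, a caudal-type homeobox transcription factor gene. The catalogue lists the vector at about 3.5 kb, and the sequenced record is of similar length (3,567 nt). It is propagated in E. coli through a ColE1/pUC-type origin and selected with kanamycin. The resistance gene is the Tn5 aminoglycoside phosphotransferase (NeoR/KanR), which sits downstream of both a bacterial bla promoter and the SV40 enhancer/early promoter, an arrangement that in principle also permits G418 selection in mammalian cells. An f1 origin and remnants of a cloning-vector polylinker region (lacZα fragment, lac promoter and operator, CAP site, flanking T7 and T3 promoters) are also present and reflect the backbone's origin rather than any role in guide expression.

The functional payload lies between the T7 and T3 promoters, where the annotation identifies the Streptococcus pyogenes Cas9 gRNA scaffold. The roughly 300 bp upstream of the scaffold is unannotated. The backbone name indicates that this region holds a human 7SK RNA polymerase III promoter followed by the 20-nt CDX2 spacer, but the feature table does not confirm the promoter directly. The plasmid encodes no Cas9, so the nuclease or a Cas9 derivative must be supplied from a separate construct. The record states only that the plasmid provides a CDX2 guide. The associated publication concerns generating lineage-restricted human stem cells for improved production of midbrain dopaminergic neurons, which suggests the guide was used to target CDX2 in that setting.
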