Features (pLannotate 1.2.2; 14 found; start..end, strand, type, name):
     30..458     -  rep_origin     f1 ori (sequence partly withheld): f1 bacteriophage origin of replication; arrow indicates direction of (+) strand synthesis
    463..618     -  CDS            lacZα (fragment): LacZα fragment of β-galactosidase; lacZ fragment
    626..644     +  promoter       T7 promoter: promoter for bacteriophage T7 RNA polymerase
    955..1030    +  misc_RNA       gRNA scaffold: guide RNA scaffold for the Streptococcus pyogenes CRISPR/Cas9 system
   1086..1104    -  promoter       T3 promoter: promoter for bacteriophage T3 RNA polymerase
   1149..1165    -  protein_bind   lac operator: The lac repressor binds to the lac operator to inhibit transcription in E. coli. This inhibition can be relieved by adding lactose or isopropyl-β-D-thiogalactopyranoside (IPTG). lac repressor encoded by lacI
   1173..1203    -  promoter       lac promoter: promoter for the E. coli lac operon
   1218..1239    -  protein_bind   CAP binding site: CAP binding activates transcription in the presence of cAMP. E. coli catabolite activator protein
   1252..1344    -  CDS            lacI (fragment): lac repressor; lacI; The lac repressor binds to the lac operator to inhibit transcription in E. coli. This inhibition can be relieved by adding lactose or isopropyl-β-D-thiogalactopyranoside (IPTG).
   1527..2115    -  rep_origin     ori: high-copy-number ColE1/pMB1/pBR322/pUC origin of replication
   2186..2243    -  promoter       AmpR promoter (fragment): bla
   2252..3046    -  CDS            NeoR/KanR: aminoglycoside phosphotransferase from Tn5; aph(3')-II (or nptII); confers resistance to neomycin, kanamycin, and G418 (Geneticin®)
   3081..3438    -  promoter       SV40 promoter: SV40 enhancer and early promoter
   3440..3544    -  promoter       AmpR promoter: bla
>Addgene plasmid #192513 | ph7SK-CDX2-gRNA | addgene full sequence | sequence record 399466 | Addgene NGS Result
CTAAATTGTAAGCGTTAATATTTTGTTAAAATTCGCGTTAAATTTTTGTTAAATCAGCTCATTTTTTAAC
CAATAGGCCGAAATCGGCAAAATCCCTTATAAATCAAAAGAATAGACCGAGATAGGGT
[37 nt withheld, positions 129-165]
AAAGAACGTGGACTCCAACGTCAAAGG
[49 nt withheld, positions 193-241]
T
[91 nt withheld, positions 243-333]
G
[124 nt withheld, positions 335-458]
CCCATTCGCCATTCAGGCTGCGCAACTGTTGGGAAGGGCGATCGGTGCGGGCCTCTTCGCTATTACGCCA
GCTGGCGAAAGGGGGATGTGCTGCAAGGCGATTAAGTTGGGTAACGCCAGGGTTTTCCCAGTCACGACGT
TGTAAAACGACGGCCAGTGAGCGCGCGTAATACGACTCACTATAGGGCGAATTGGGTACCTTTAATTCTA
GTACTATGCATCGTCTCATTGTCTGCAGTATTTAGCATGCCCCACCCATCTGCAAGGCATTCTGGATAGT
GTCAAAACAGCCGGAAATCAAGTCCGTTTATCTCAAACTTTAGCATTTTGGGAATAAATGATATTTGCTA
TGCTGGTTAAATTAGATTTTAGTTAAATTTCCTGCTGAAGCTCTAGTACGATAAGCAACTTGACCTAAGT
GTAAAGTTGAGACTTCCTTCAGGTTTATATAGCTTGTGCGCCGCTTGGGTACCTCGGTACACGGACCACC
AGCGGCGTTTTAGAGCTAGAAATAGCAAGTTAAAATAAGGCTAGTCCGTTATCAACTTGAAAAAGTGGCA
CCGAGTCGGTGCTTTTTTTCTCGGACTGATGACCTGAGACGCCGCGGTGGAGCTCCAGCTTTTGTTCCCT
TTAGTGAGGGTTAATTGCGCGCTTGGCGTAATCATGGTCATAGCTGTTTCCTGTGTGAAATTGTTATCCG
CTCACAATTCCACACAACATACGAGCCGGAAGCATAAAGTGTAAAGCCTGGGGTGCCTAATGAGTGAGCT
AACTCACATTAATTGCGTTGCGCTCACTGCCCGCTTTCCAGTCGGGAAACCTGTCGTGCCAGCTGCATTA
ATGAATCGGCCAACGCGCGGGGAGAGGCGGTTTGCGTATTGGGCGCTCTTCCGCTTCCTCGCTCACTGAC
TCGCTGCGCTCGGTCGTTCGGCTGCGGCGAGCGGTATCAGCTCACTCAAAGGCGGTAATACGGTTATCCA
CAGAATCAGGGGATAACGCAGGAAAGAACATGTGAGCAAAAGGCCAGCAAAAGGCCAGGAACCGTAAAAA
GGCCGCGTTGCTGGCGTTTTTCCATAGGCTCCGCCCCCCTGACGAGCATCACAAAAATCGACGCTCAAGT
CAGAGGTGGCGAAACCCGACAGGACTATAAAGATACCAGGCGTTTCCCCCTGGAAGCTCCCTCGTGCGCT
CTCCTGTTCCGACCCTGCCGCTTACCGGATACCTGTCCGCCTTTCTCCCTTCGGGAAGCGTGGCGCTTTC
TCATAGCTCACGCTGTAGGTATCTCAGTTCGGTGTAGGTCGTTCGCTCCAAGCTGGGCTGTGTGCACGAA
CCCCCCGTTCAGCCCGACCGCTGCGCCTTATCCGGTAACTATCGTCTTGAGTCCAACCCGGTAAGACACG
ACTTATCGCCACTGGCAGCAGCCACTGGTAACAGGATTAGCAGAGCGAGGTATGTAGGCGGTGCTACAGA
GTTCTTGAAGTGGTGGCCTAACTACGGCTACACTAGAAGAACAGTATTTGGTATCTGCGCTCTGCTGAAG
CCAGTTACCTTCGGAAAAAGAGTTGGTAGCTCTTGATCCGGCAAACAAACCACCGCTGGTAGCGGTGGTT
TTTTTGTTTGCAAGCAGCAGATTACGCGCAGAAAAAAAGGATCTCAAGAAGATCCTTTGATCTTTTCTAC
GGGGTCTGACGCTCAGTGGAACGAAAACTCACGTTAAGGGATTTTGGTCATGAGCGGATACATATTTGAA
TGTATTTAGAAAAATAAACAAATAGGGGTTCCGCGCATCATGATCAGAAGAACTCGTCAAGAAGGCGATA
GAAGGCGATGCGCTGCGAATCGGGAGCGGCGATACCGTAAAGCACGAGGAAGCGGTCAGCCCATTCGCCG
CCAAGCTCTTCAGCAATATCACGGGTAGCCAACGCTATGTCCTGATAGCGGTCCGCCACACCCAGCCGGC
CACAGTCGATGAATCCAGAAAAGCGGCCATTTTCCACCATGATATTCGGCAAGCAGGCATCGCCATGGGT
CACGACGAGATCCTCGCCGTCGGGCATGCTCGCCTTGAGCCTGGCGAACAGTTCGGCTGGCGCGAGCCCC
TGATGCTCTTCGTCCAGATCATCCTGATCGACAAGACCGGCTTCCATCCGAGTACGTGCTCGCTCGATGC
GATGTTTCGCTTGGTGGTCGAATGGGCAGGTAGCCGGATCAAGCGTATGCAGCCGCCGCATTGCATCAGC
CATGATGGATACTTTCTCGGCAGGAGCAAGGTGAGATGACAGGAGATCCTGCCCCGGCACTTCGCCCAAT
AGCAGCCAGTCCCTTCCCGCTTCAGTGACAACGTCGAGCACAGCTGCGCAAGGAACGCCCGTCGTGGCCA
GCCACGATAGCCGCGCTGCCTCGTCTTGCAGTTCATTCAGGGCACCGGACAGGTCGGTCTTGACAAAAAG
AACCGGGCGCCCCTGCGCTGACAGCCGGAACACGGCGGCATCAGAGCAGCCGATTGTCTGTTGTGCCCAG
TCATAGCCGAATAGCCTCTCCACCCAAGCGGCCGGAGAACCTGCGTGCAATCCATCTTGTTCAATCATGC
GAAACGATCCTCATCCTGTCTCTTGATCGATCTTTGCAAAAGCCTAGGCCTTCAAAAAAGCCTCCTCACT
ACTTCTGGAATAGCTCAGAGGCCGAGGCGGCCTCGGCCTCTGCATAAATAAAAAAAATTAGTCAGCCATG
GGGCGGAGAATGGGCGGAACTGGGCGGAGTTAGGGGCGGGATGGGCGGAGTTAGGGGCGGGACTATGGTT
GCTGACTAATTGAGATGCATGCTTTGCATACTTCTGCCTGCTGGGGAGCCTGGGGACTTTCCACACCTGG
TTGCTGACTAATTGAGATGCATGCTTTGCATACTTCTGCCTGCTGGGGAGCCTGGGGACTTTCCACACCC
TAACTGACACACATTCCACAGCTGGTTCTTTCCGCCTCAGGACTCTTCCTTTTTCAATATTATTGAAGCA
TTTATCAGGGTTATTGTCTCATGAGCGGATACATATTTGAATGTATTTAGAAAAATAAACAAATAGGGGT
TCCGCGCACATTTCCCCGAAAAGTGCCAC
